Addgene plasmid #24870: human p53-(355-393)
Depositing lab: Cheryl Arrowsmith. Depositing organization: University Health Network. Publication: Latent and active p53 are identical in conformation. Ayed A, Mulder FA, Yi GS, Lu Y, Kay LE, Arrowsmith CH. Nat Struct Biol. 2001 Sep . 8(9):756-60. 10.1038/nsb0901-756 PubMed 11524676.
Backbone
  Vector backbone: pGEX-2TK
  Backbone size w/o insert (bp): 5000
  Vector type: Bacterial Expression
Growth in bacteria
  Bacterial resistance: Ampicillin, 100 μg/mL
  Growth temperature: 37°C
  Growth strain: DH5alpha
  Copy number: High Copy
Gene/Insert
  Gene/Insert name: p53
  Species: H. sapiens (human)
  Insert size (bp): 114
  Mutation: Contains aa 355-393.
  Entrez Gene: TP53 (a.k.a. BCC7, BMFS5, LFS1, P53, TRP53)
  Tag / fusion protein: GST (N terminal on insert)
  Cloning method: Restriction Enzyme; 5′ cloning site NdeI (not destroyed); 3′ cloning site BamHI (not destroyed)
  Sequencing primers: 5′ pGEX5'
Terms and licenses: Academic/Nonprofit Terms; Industry Terms: Not Available to Industry
Depositor comments: E.Coli strain for epression: BL21DE3 Induction condition: 0.3 mM IPTG at RT for 3 hours or 15 degrees Celsius, overnight. NdeI site is inserted at 5'-end of BamHI site on pGEX-2TK vector.
How to cite: human p53-(355-393) was a gift from Cheryl Arrowsmith (Addgene plasmid # 24870 ; http://n2t.net/addgene:24870 ; RRID:Addgene_24870)
