[The description below was written by a language model from this plasmid's Addgene catalogue record.]
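Description:
human p53-(355-393) is a bacterial expression plasmid built on the pGEX-2TK backbone (about 5 kb without insert), designed to produce a short C-terminal fragment of human p53 (TP53) as a glutathione S-transferase fusion in E. coli. It is maintained as a high-copy plasmid under ampicillin selection. The record gives no feature table, so the promoter and origin are not explicitly listed. pGEX-series vectors generally drive the GST fusion from an IPTG-inducible tac promoter, which fits the depositor's note that expression is induced with IPTG in a BL21(DE3) host.

The insert is a 114 bp segment encoding residues 355–393 of p53, the extreme C-terminal region of the protein, with GST fused at its N terminus. It was cloned by restriction digestion between NdeI and BamHI, and both sites remain intact. The depositor notes that the backbone was modified by adding an NdeI site immediately 5′ of the vector's BamHI site, so the polylinker differs slightly from standard pGEX-2TK. The GST moiety allows affinity purification of the fusion on glutathione resin. The parental pGEX-2TK design typically also places a thrombin cleavage site and a protein kinase recognition site between GST and the insert, though the record does not confirm that these are retained here.

The associated publication compares the conformations of latent and active p53, which suggests the plasmid was made to supply recombinant C-terminal p53 peptide for structural and biophysical or binding studies of that domain. The record does not spell out the specific experimental use of this fragment.
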