>Addgene plasmid #24870 | human p53-(355-393) | addgene partial sequence | sequence record 30813 | 24870 with pGEX-5
TCGGATCTGGTTCCGCGTGGATCTCGTCGTGCATCTGTTCATATGGCTGGGAAGGAGCCAGGGGGGAGCA
GGGCTCACTCCAGCCACCTGAAGTCCAAAAAGGGTCAGTCTACCTCCCGCCATAAAAAACTCATGTTCAA
GACAGAAGGGCCTGACTCAGACTGAGGATCCCCGGGAATTCATCGTGACTGACTGACGATCTGCCTCGCG
CGTTTCGGTGATGACGGTGAAAACCTCTGACACATGCAGCTCCCGGAGACGGTCACAGCTTGTCTGTAAG
CGGATGCCGGGAGCAGACAAGCCCGTCAGGGCGCGTCAGCGGGTGTTGGCGGGTGTCGGGGCGCAGCCAT
GACCCAGTCACGTAGCGATAGCGGAGTGTATAATTCCTGAAGACGAAAGGGCCTCGTGATACGCCTATTT
TTATAGGTTAATGTCATGATAATAATGGTTTCTTAGACGTCAGGTGGCACTTTTCGGGGAAATGTGCGCG
GAACCCCTATTTGTTTATTTTTCTAAATACATTCAAATATGTATCCGCTCATGAGACAATAACCCTGATA
AATGCTTCAATAATATTGAAAAAGGAAGAGTATGAGTATTCAACATTTCCGTGTCGCCCTTATTCCCTTT
TTTGCGGCATTTTGCCTTCCTGTTTTTGCTCACCCAGAAACGCTGGTGAAAGTAAAAGATGCTGAAGATC
AGTTGGGTGCACGAGTGGGTTACATCGAACTGGATCTCAACAGCGGTAAGATCCTTGAGAGTTTTCGCCC
CGAAGAACGTTTTCCAATGATGAGCACTTTTAAAGTTCTGCTATGTGGCGCGGTATTATCCCGTGTTGAC
GCCGGGCAAGAGCAACTCGGTCGCCGCATACACTATTCTCAGAATGACTTGGTTGAGTACTC
